>Addgene plasmid #212653 | pPB_EF1a_mNeon | addgene full sequence | sequence record 420370 | Addgene NGS Result
CGCGCCTCGTTCATTCACGTTTTTGAACCCGTGGAGGACGGGCAGACTCGCGGTGCAAATGTGTTTTACA
GCGTGATGGAGCAGATGAAGATGCTCGACACGCTGCAGAACACGCAGCTAGATTAACCCTAGAAAGATAA
TCATATTGTGACGTACGTTAAAGATAATCATGTGTAAAATTGACGCATGTGTTTTATCGGTCTGTATATC
GAGGTTTATTTATTAATTTGAATAGATATTAAGTTTTATTATATTTACACTTACATACTAATAATAAATT
CAACAAACAATTTATTTATGTTTATTTATTTATTAAAAAAAACAAAAACTCAAAATTTCTTCTATAAAGT
AACAAAACTTTTATGAGGGACAGCCCCCCCCCAAAGCCCCCAGGGATGTAATTACGTCCCTCCCCCGCTA
GGGGGCAGCAGCGAGCCGCCCGGGGCTCCGCTCCGGTCCGGCGCTCCCCCCGCATCCCCGAGCCGGCAGC
GTGCGGGGACAGCCCGGGCACGGGGAAGGTGGCACGGGATCGCTTTCCTCTGAACGCTTCTCGCTGCTCT
TTGAGCCTGCAGACACCTGGGGGGATACGGGGAAAAGGCCTCCACCATAAAGATGGTTAATTAACCCACC
CAAGATCTGGATCGATAAGCTTGATATCGAATTCGGGAGGTGGTCCCTGCAGTTACGCCAATGATAACCC
CCGCCAGAAAAATCTTAGTAGCCTTCCCTTTTTGTTTTCCGTGCCCCAACTCGGCGGATTGACTCGGCCC
CTTCCGGAAACACCCGAATCAACTTCTAGTCAAATTATTGTTCACGCCGCAATGACCCACCCCTGGCCCG
CGTCTGTGGAACTGACCCCTGGTGTACAGGAGAGTTCGCTGCTGAAAGTGGTCCCAAAGGGGTACTAGTT
TTTAAGCTCCCAACTCCCCCTCCCCCAGCGTCTGGAGGATTCCACACCCTCGCACCGCAGGGGCGAGGAA
GTGGGCGGAGTCCGGTTTTGGCGCCAGCCGCTGAGGCTGCCAAGCAGAAAAGCCACCGCTGAGGAGACTC
CGGTCACTGTCCTCGCCCCGCCTCCCCCTTCCCTCCCCTTGGGGACCACCGGGCGCCACGCCGCGAACGG
TAAGTGCCGCGGTCGTCGGCGCCTCCGCCCTCCCCCTAGGGCCCCAATTCCCAGCGGGTGCGGCGCGCGG
CCCCGCGCGCAGCTCCCGGCTCCCTCCCCCTTCGGATGTGGCTTGAGCTGTAGGCGCGGAGTCCTGCAGC
CCCGATAAAATAAAAGATTTTATTTAGTCTCCAGAAAAAGGGGGGAATGAAAGACCCCACCTGTAGGTTT
GGCAATCTTGAAAGGAGTGGGAATTAGCTCCGGTGCCCGTCAGTGGGCAGAGCGCACATCGCCCACAGTC
CCCGAGAAGTTGGGGGGAGGGGTCGGCAATTGATCCGGTGCCTAGAGAAGGTGGCGCGGGGTAAACTGGG
AAAGTGATGTCGTGTACTGGCTCCGCCTTTTTCCCGAGGGTGGGGGAGAACCGTATATAAGTGCAGTAGT
CGCCGTGAACGTTCTTTTTCGCAACGGGTTTGCCGCCAGAACACAGGTAAGTGCCGTGTGTGGTTCCCGC
GGGCCTGGCCTCTTTACGGGTTATGGCCCTTGCGTGCCTTGAATTACTTCCACCTGGCTGCAGTACGTGA
TTCTTGATCCCGAGCTTCGGGTTGGAAGTGGGTGGGAGAGTTCGAGGCCTTGCGCTTAAGGAGCCCCTTC
GCCTCGTGCTTGAGTTGAGGCCTGGCCTGGGCGCTGGGGCCGCCGCGTGCGAATCTGGTGGCACCTTCGC
GCCTGTCTCGCTGCTTTCGATAAGTCTCTAGCCATTTAAAATTTTTGATGACCTGCTGCGACGCTTTTTT
TCTGGCAAGATAGTCTTGTAAATGCGGGCCAAGATCTGCACACTGGTATTTCGGTTTTTGGGGCCGCGGG
CGGCGACGGGGCCCGTGCGTCCCAGCGCACATGTTCGGCGAGGCGGGGCCTGCGAGCGCGGCCACCGAGA
ATCGGACGGGGGTAGTCTCAAGCTGGCCGGCCTGCTCTGGTGCCTGGCCTCGCGCCGCCGTGTATCGCCC
CGCCCTGGGCGGCAAGGCTGGCCCGGTCGGCACCAGTTGCGTGAGCGGAAAGATGGCCGCTTCCCGGCCC
TGCTGCAGGGAGCTCAAAATGGAGGACGCGGCGCTCGGGAGAGCGGGCGGGTGAGTCACCCACACAAAGG
AAAAGGGCCTTTCCGTCCTCAGCCGTCGCTTCATGTGACTCCACGGAGTACCGGGCGCCGTCCAGGCACC
TCGATTAGTTCTCGAGCTTTTGGAGTACGTCGTCTTTAGGTTGGGGGGAGGGGTTTTATGCGATGGAGTT
TCCCCACACTGAGTGGGTGGAGACTGAAGTTAGGCCAGCTTGGCACTTGATGTAATTCTCCTTGGAATTT
GCCCTTTTTGAGTTTGGATCTTGGTTCATTCTCAAGCCTCAGACAGTGGTTCAAAGTTTTTTTCTTCCAT
TTCAGGTGTCGTGACGTACGGCCACCATGGTCAGCAAGGGCGAGGAGGACAACGCCTCTCTCCCAGCGAC
ACACGAGTTACACATCTTTGGCTCCATCAACGGTGTGGACTTCGACCTCGTGGGTCAGGGCACCGGCAAT
CCAAACGACGGTTACGAGGAGCTCAACCTCAAGTCCACCAAGGGCGACCTCCAGTTCTCCCCCTGGATTC
TGGTCCCTCATATCGGGTACGGCTTCCATCAGTACCTGCCCTACCCAGACGGGATGTCGCCTTTCCAGGC
CGCCATGGTGGACGGCTCCGGATACCAAGTCCATCGCACAATGCAGTTCGAAGACGGTGCCTCCCTTACT
GTCAACTACCGCTACACCTACGAGGGAAGCCACATCAAAGGAGAGGCCCAGGTCAAGGGGACTGGTTTCC
CTGCCGACGGTCCTGTCCTCACCAACTCGCTCACCGCTGCGGACTGGTGCAGGTCGAAGAAGACTTACCC
CAACGACAAAACCATCATCAGTACCTTCAAGTGGAGTTACACCACTGGAAACGGCAAGCGCTACCGGAGC
ACTGCGCGGACCACCTACACCTTTGCCAAGCCAATGGCGGCCAACTATCTCAAGAACCAGCCGATGTACG
TGTTCCGCAAGACGGAGCTCAAGCACTCCAAGACCGAGCTCAACTTCAAGGAGTGGCAAAAGGCCTTTAC
CGACGTCATGGGCATGGACGAGCTCTACAAGTAACAATCAACCTCTGGATTACAAAATTTGTGGTTAACT
AACTAAACTTGTTTATTGCAGCTTATAATGGTTACAAATAAAGCAATAGCATCACAAATTTCACAAATAA
AGCATTTTTTTCACTGCATTCTAGTTGTGGTTTGTCCAAACTCATCAATGTATCTTATCATGTCTGGAAT
TGACTCAAATGATGTCAATTAGTCTATCAGAAGCTCATCTGGTCTCCCTTCCGGGGGACAAGACATCCCT
GTTTAATATTTAAACAGCAGTGTTCCCAAACTGGGTTCTTATATCCCTTGCTCTGGTCAACCAGGTTGCA
GGGTTTCCTGTCCTCACAGGAACGAAGTCCCTAAAGAAACAGTGGCAGCCAGGTTTAGCCCCGGAATTGA
CTGGATTCCTTTTTTAGGGTCCATTGGTATGGCTTTTTCCCCGTATCCCCCCAGGTGTCTGCAGGCTCAA
AGAGCAGCGAGAAGCGTTCAGAGGAAAGCGATCCCGTGCCACCTTCCCCGTGCCCGGGCTGTCCCCGCAC
GCTGCCGGCTCGGGGATGCGGGGGGAGCGCCGGACCGGAGCGGAGCCCCGGGCGGCTCGCTGCTGCCCCC
TAGCGGGGGAGGGACGTAATTACATCCCTGGGGGCTTTGGGGGGGGGCTGTCCCTGATATCTATAACAAG
AAAATATATATATAATAAGTTATCACGTAAGTAGAACATGAAATAACAATATAATTATCGTATGAGTTAA
ATCTTAAAAGTCACGTAAAAGATAATCATGCGTCATTTTGACTCACGCGGTCGTTATAGTTCAAAATCAG
TGACACTTACCGCATTGACAAGCACGCCTCACGGGAGCTCCAAGCGGCGACTGAGATGTCCTAAATGCAC
AGCGACGGATTCGCGCTATTTAGAAAGAGAGAGCAATATTTCAAGAATGCATGCGTCAATTTTACGCAGA
CTATCTTTCTAGGGTTAATCTAGCTGCATCAGGATCATATCGTCGGGTCTTTTTCCGGCTCAGTCATCGC
CCAAGCTGGCGCTATCTGGGCATCGGGGAGGAAGAAGCCCGTGCCTTTTCCCGCGAGGTTGAAGCGGCAT
GGAAAGAGTTTGCCGAGGATGACTGCTGCTGCATTGACGTTGAGCGAAAACGCACGTTTACCATGATGAT
TCGGGAAGGTGTGGCCATGCACGCCTTTAACGGTGAACTGTTCGTTCAGGCCACCTGGGATACCAGTTCG
TCGCGGCTTTTCCGGACACAGTTCCGGATGGTCAGCCCGAAGCGCATCAGCAACCCGAACAATACCGGCG
ACAGCCGGAACTGCCGTGCCGGTGTGCAGATTAATGACAGCGGTGCGGCGCTGGGATATTACGTCAGCGA
GGACGGGTATCCTGGCTGGATGCCGCAGAAATGGACATGGATACCCCGTGAGTTACCCGGCGGGCGCGCT
TGGCGTAATCATGGTCATAGCTGTTTCCTGTGTGAAATTGTTATCCGCTCACAATTCCACACAACATACG
AGCCGGAAGCATAAAGTGTAAAGCCTGGGGTGCCTAATGAGTGAGCTAACTCACATTAATTGCGTTGCGC
TCACTGCCCGCTTTCCAGTCGGGAAACCTGTCGTGCCAGCTGCATTAATGAATCGGCCAACGCGCGGGGA
GAGGCGGTTTGCGTATTGGGCGCTCTTCCGCTTCCTCGCTCACTGACTCGCTGCGCTCGGTCGTTCGGCT
GCGGCGAGCGGTATCAGCTCACTCAAAGGCGGTAATACGGTTATCCACAGAATCAGGGGATAACGCAGGA
AAGAACATGTGAGCAAAAGGCCAGCAAAAGGCCAGGAACCGTAAAAAGGCCGCGTTGCTGGCGTTTTTCC
ATAGGCTCCGCCCCCCTGACGAGCATCACAAAAATCGACGCTCAAGTCAGAGGTGGCGAAACCCGACAGG
ACTATAAAGATACCAGGCGTTTCCCCCTGGAAGCTCCCTCGTGCGCTCTCCTGTTCCGACCCTGCCGCTT
ACCGGATACCTGTCCGCCTTTCTCCCTTCGGGAAGCGTGGCGCTTTCTCATAGCTCACGCTGTAGGTATC
TCAGTTCGGTGTAGGTCGTTCGCTCCAAGCTGGGCTGTGTGCACGAACCCCCCGTTCAGCCCGACCGCTG
CGCCTTATCCGGTAACTATCGTCTTGAGTCCAACCCGGTAAGACACGACTTATCGCCACTGGCAGCAGCC
ACTGGTAACAGGATTAGCAGAGCGAGGTATGTAGGCGGTGCTACAGAGTTCTTGAAGTGGTGGCCTAACT
ACGGCTACACTAGAAGAACAGTATTTGGTATCTGCGCTCTGCTGAAGCCAGTTACCTTCGGAAAAAGAGT
TGGTAGCTCTTGATCCGGCAAACAAACCACCGCTGGTAGCGGTGGTTTTTTTGTTTGCAAGCAGCAGATT
ACGCGCAGAAAAAAAGGATCTCAAGAAGATCCTTTGATCTTTTCTACGGGGTCTGACGCTCAGTGGAACG
AAAACTCACGTTAAGGGATTTTGGTCATGAGATTATCAAAAAGGATCTTCACCTAGATCCTTTTAAATTA
AAAATGAAGTTTTAAATCAATCTAAAGTATATATGAGTAAACTTGGTCTGACAGTTACCAATGCTTAATC
AGTGAGGCACCTATCTCAGCGATCTGTCTATTTCGTTCATCCATAGTTGCCTGACTCCCCGTCGTGTAGA
TAACTACGATACGGGAGGGCTTACCATCTGGCCCCAGTGCTGCAATGATACCGCGAGACCCACGCTCACC
GGCTCCAGATTTATCAGCAATAAACCAGCCAGCCGGAAGGGCCGAGCGCAGAAGTGGTCCTGCAACTTTA
TCCGCCTCCATCCAGTCTATTAATTGTTGCCGGGAAGCTAGAGTAAGTAGTTCGCCAGTTAATAGTTTGC
GCAACGTTGTTGCCATTGCTACAGGCATCGTGGTGTCACGCTCGTCGTTTGGTATGGCTTCATTCAGCTC
CGGTTCCCAACGATCAAGGCGAGTTACATGATCCCCCATGTTGTGCAAAAAAGCGGTTAGCTCCTTCGGT
CCTCCGATCGTTGTCAGAAGTAAGTTGGCCGCAGTGTTATCACTCATGGTTATGGCAGCACTGCATAATT
CTCTTACTGTCATGCCATCCGTAAGATGCTTTTCTGTGACTGGTGAGTACTCAACCAAGTCATTCTGAGA
ATAGTGTATGCGGCGACCGAGTTGCTCTTGCCCGGCGTCAATACGGGATAATACCGCGCCACATAGCAGA
ACTTTAAAAGTGCTCATCATTGGAAAACGTTCTTCGGGGCGAAAACTCTCAAGGATCTTACCGCTGTTGA
GATCCAGTTCGATGTAACCCACTCGTGCACCCAACTGATCTTCAGCATCTTTTACTTTCACCAGCGTTTC
TGGGTGAGCAAAAACAGGAAGGCAAAATGCCGCAAAAAAGGGAATAAGGGCGACACGGAAATGTTGAATA
CTCATACTCTTCCTTTTTCAATATTATTGAAGCATTTATCAGGGTTATTGTCTCATGAGCGGATACATAT
TTGAATGTATTTAGAAAAATAAACAAATAGGGGTTCCGCGCACATTTCCCCGAAAAGTGCCACCTAAATT
GTAAGCGTTAATATTTTGTTAAAATTCGCGTTAAATTTTTGTTAAATCAGCTCATTTTTTAACCAATAGG
CCGAAATCGGCAAAATCCCTTATAAATCAAAAGAATAGACCGAGATAGGGT
[37 nt withheld, positions 6982-7018]
AAAGAACGTGGACTCCAACGTCAAAGG
[49 nt withheld, positions 7046-7094]
T
[91 nt withheld, positions 7096-7186]
G
[124 nt withheld, positions 7188-7311]
CCCATTCGCCATTCAGGCTGCGCAACTGTTGGGAAGGGCGATCGGTGCGGGCCTCTTCGCTATTACGCCA
GCTGGCGAAAGGGGGATGTGCTGCAAGGCGATTAAGTTGGGTAACGCCAGGGTTTTCCCAGTCACGACGT
TGTAAAACGACGGCCAGTGAG
Features (pLannotate 1.2.2; 19 found; start..end, strand, type, name):
      1..120     +  CDS            B (fragment): PORTL_LAMBD - Experimental evidence at protein level: Swiss-Prot protein existence level 1. Forms the portal vertex of the capsid (PubMed:6228056, PubMed:6232391). This portal plays critical roles in head assembly, genome packaging, neck/tail attachment, and genome ejection (Probable). The portal protein multimerizes as a single ring-shaped homododecamer arranged around a central channel (PubMed:6232391). Binds to the terminase subunits to form the packaging machine (PubMed:7799432). From Escherichia phage lambda (Bacteriophage lambda).
    641..664     -  misc_feature   MCS (fragment): pBluescript multiple cloning site
   1306..1335    +  LTR            3' LTR (ΔU3) (fragment): self-inactivating 3' long terminal repeat (LTR) from Moloney murine leukemia virus
   1375..1586    +  promoter       EF-1α core promoter: core promoter for human elongation factor EF-1α
   1587..2525    +  intron         EF-1α intron A: intron upstream of the start codon of human EF-1α
   2547..3251    +  CDS            mNeonGreen: mNeonGreen is a basic (constitutively fluorescent) green/yellow fluorescent protein published in 2013, derived from Branchiostoma lanceolatum. It is reported to be a very rapidly-maturing monomer with moderate acid sensitivity.
   3256..3283    +  misc_feature   WPRE (fragment): woodchuck hepatitis virus posttranscriptional regulatory element
   3296..3417    +  polyA_signal   SV40 poly(A) signal: SV40 polyadenylation signal
   3435..3527    +  ncRNA          G-CSF SLDE: Accession: RF00183 - G-CSF factor stem-loop destabilising element (SLDE)
   4250..4690    +  CDS            B (fragment): PORTL_LAMBD - Experimental evidence at protein level: Swiss-Prot protein existence level 1. Forms the portal vertex of the capsid (PubMed:6228056, PubMed:6232391). This portal plays critical roles in head assembly, genome packaging, neck/tail attachment, and genome ejection (Probable). The portal protein multimerizes as a single ring-shaped homododecamer arranged around a central channel (PubMed:6232391). Binds to the terminase subunits to form the packaging machine (PubMed:7799432). From Escherichia phage lambda (Bacteriophage lambda).
   4728..4744    -  protein_bind   lac operator: The lac repressor binds to the lac operator to inhibit transcription in E. coli. This inhibition can be relieved by adding lactose or isopropyl-β-D-thiogalactopyranoside (IPTG). lac repressor encoded by lacI
   4752..4782    -  promoter       lac promoter: promoter for the E. coli lac operon
   4797..4818    -  protein_bind   CAP binding site: CAP binding activates transcription in the presence of cAMP. E. coli catabolite activator protein
   4831..4923    -  CDS            lacI (fragment): lac repressor; lacI; The lac repressor binds to the lac operator to inhibit transcription in E. coli. This inhibition can be relieved by adding lactose or isopropyl-β-D-thiogalactopyranoside (IPTG).
   5106..5694    -  rep_origin     ori: high-copy-number ColE1/pMB1/pBR322/pUC origin of replication
   5865..6725    -  CDS            AmpR: β-lactamase; bla; confers resistance to ampicillin, carbenicillin, and related antibiotics
   6726..6830    -  promoter       AmpR promoter: bla
   6883..7311    -  rep_origin     f1 ori (sequence partly withheld): f1 bacteriophage origin of replication; arrow indicates direction of (+) strand synthesis
   7316..7471    -  CDS            lacZα (fragment): LacZα fragment of β-galactosidase; lacZ fragment
