[The description below was written by a language model from this plasmid's Addgene catalogue record and pLannotate feature annotations shown in this document.]
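Description:
pPB_EF1a_mNeon is a mammalian expression plasmid of the piggyBac transposon type, built by Gibson assembly on the pB-rtTA backbone to express the green/yellow fluorescent protein mNeonGreen. In bacteria it is maintained through a high-copy ColE1/pUC-type origin and selected with ampicillin via the β-lactamase gene and its native promoter. An f1 phage origin and remnants of a pBluescript-style cloning region (lacZα fragment, lac promoter and operator, CAP site, a short lacI fragment, part of the multiple cloning site) are also present as backbone carry-over.

The payload is a single constitutive expression unit. The human EF-1α core promoter followed by EF-1α intron A drives the mNeonGreen coding sequence, and transcripts are terminated by an SV40 polyadenylation signal. The promoter-plus-intron arrangement generally gives strong, sustained expression across many mammalian cell types. The automated annotation also picks up very short matches to a WPRE and to a self-inactivating MoMLV LTR, a G-CSF stem-loop destabilising element downstream of the poly(A) signal, and two fragments resembling the lambda phage portal protein gene. These are small or partial hits, probably junction or stuffer sequence, and the record assigns them no function. The piggyBac terminal repeats that define the transposon are not called in the 7,472 nt feature table, so their positions relative to the cassette cannot be stated from it.

With piggyBac transposase supplied in trans, a vector of this type integrates its cassette into the host genome to give stably expressing cells. No drug resistance marker for mammalian cells is listed, and mNeon fluorescence itself is recorded as the selectable marker, implying that fluorescence is used to identify or sort expressing cells.
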