Addgene plasmid #212653: pPB_EF1a_mNeon
Purpose: piggyBac vector to express mNeon
Depositing lab: Paul Blainey. Depositing organization: Broad Institute. Publication: Live-cell transcriptomics with engineered virus-like particles. Najia MA, Le A, Borrajo J, Pruett L, Tsai F, Ogi R, Huang JY, Griffith LG, Daley GQ, Blainey PC. Cell. 2026 Sep 1:S0092-8674(26)00932-3. doi: 10.1016/j.cell.2026.08.005. PubMed 42679822.
Backbone
  Vector backbone: pB-rtTA (Addgene #126034)
  Vector type: Mammalian Expression ; piggyBac
  Selectable markers: mNeon
Growth in bacteria
  Bacterial resistance: Ampicillin, 100 μg/mL
  Growth temperature: 30°C
  Growth strain: NEB Stable
  Copy number: High Copy
Gene/Insert
  Gene/Insert name: mNeon
  Species: Synthetic
  Promoter: EF1a
  Cloning method: Gibson Cloning
  Sequencing primers: 5′ gcgatggagtttccccacactg
Terms and licenses: Academic/Nonprofit Terms; Industry Terms: Not Available to Industry
Depositor comments: Please visit https://doi.org/10.1101/2024.10.01.616098 for bioRxiv preprint.
How to cite: pPB_EF1a_mNeon was a gift from Paul Blainey (Addgene plasmid # 212653 ; http://n2t.net/addgene:212653 ; RRID:Addgene_212653)
